>Addgene plasmid #57280 | Dronpa-Homer1-N-18 | depositor partial sequence | sequence record 88418 | insert sequence
GCTAGCGCCACCATGGGGGAACAACCTATCTTCAGCACTCGAGCTCATGTCTTCCAGATCGACCCAAACA
CAAAGAAGAACTGGGTACCCACCAGCAAGCATGCAGTTACTGTGTCTTATTTCTATGACAGCACAAGGAA
TGTGTATAGGATAATCAGTTTAGACGGCTCAAAGGCAATAATAAATAGCACCATCACTCCAAACATGACA
TTTACTAAAACATCTCAAAAGTTTGGCCAATGGGCTGATAGCCGGGCAAACACTGTTTATGGACTGGGAT
TCTCCTCTGAGCATCATCTCTCAAAATTTGCAGAAAAGTTTCAGGAATTTAAAGAAGCTGCTCGGCTGGC
AAAGGAGAAGTCGCAGGAGAAGATGGAACTGACCAGTACCCCTTCACAGGAATCAGCAGGAGGAGATCTT
CAGTCTCCTTTAACACCAGAAAGTATCAATGGGACAGATGATGAGAGAACACCCGATGTGACACAGAACT
CAGAGCCAAGGGCTGAGCCAGCTCAGAATGCATTGCCATTTTCACATAGTGCCGGGGATCGAACCCAGGG
CCTCTCTCATGCTAGTTCAGCCATCAGCAAACACTGGGAGGCTGAACTAGCCACGCTCAAGGGGAACAAT
GCCAAGCTCACCGCAGCGCTGCTGGAGTCCACTGCCAACGTGAAGCAGTGGAAGCAACAGCTGGCTGCCT
ACCAGGAGGAGGCAGAGCGGCTGCACAAGCGGGTCACGGAGCTGGAATGTGTTAGTAGTCAAGCAAACGC
GGTGCACAGCCACAAGACAGAGCTGAGTCAGACAGTGCAGGAGCTGGAAGAGACCCTAAAAGTAAAGGAA
GAGGAAATAGAAAGATTAAAACAAGAAATTGATAACGCCAGAGAACTTCAAGAACAGAGGGACTCTTTGA
CTCAGAAACTACAGGAAGTTGAGATTCGAAATAAAGACCTGGAGGGGCAGCTGTCGGAGCTGGAGCAGCG
CCTGGAGAAGAGCCAGAGCGAGCAGGACGCTTTCCGCAGTAACCTGAAGACTCTCCTAGAGATTCTGGAC
GGGAAAATATTTGAACTAACAGAATTGCGGGATAATTTGGCCAAGCTACTAGAATGCAGCGGGTCCAGCG
GTTCTAGCGGCTCCGGGAGTGGAGGGGATCCACCGGTCGCCACCATGGTGAGTGTGATTAAACCAGACAT
GAAGATCAAGCTGCGTATGGAAGGCGCTGTAAATGGACACCCGTTCGCGATTGAAGGAGTTGGCCTTGGG
AAGCCTTTCGAGGGAAAACAGAGTATGGACCTTAAAGTCAAAGAAGGCGGACCTCTGCCTTTCGCCTATG
ACATCTTGACAACTGTGTTCTGTTACGGCAACAGGGTATTCGCCAAATACCCAGAAAATATAGTAGACTA
TTTCAAGCAGTCGTTTCCTGAGGGCTACTCTTGGGAACGAAGCATGAATTACGAAGACGGGGGCATTTGT
AACGCGACAAACGACATAACCCTGGATGGTGACTGTTATATCTATGAAATTCGATTTGATGGTGTGAACT
TTCCTGCCAATGGTCCAGTTATGCAGAAGAGGACTGTGAAATGGGAGCCATCCACTGAGAAATTGTATGT
GCGTGATGGAGTGCTGAAGGGTGATGTTAACATGGCTCTGTCGCTTGAAGGAGGTGGCCATTACCGATGT
GACTTCAAAACTACTTATAAAGCTAAGAAGGTTGTCCAGTTGCCAGACTATCACTTTGTGGACCACCACA
TTGAGATTAAAAGCCACGACAAAGATTACAGTAATGTTAATCTGCATGAGCACGCCGAAGCGCATTCTGA
GCTGCCGAGGCAGGCCAAGTAATGATAGGCGGCCGCGACTCTAGATCATAATCAGCC
