>Addgene plasmid #57280 | Dronpa-Homer1-N-18 | addgene partial sequence | sequence record 107727 | CMV-F 5'-CGCAAATGGGCGGTAGGCGTG-3'
AGCAGAGCTGGTTTAGTGAACCGTCAGATCCGCTAGCGCCACCATGGGGGAACAACCTATCTTCAGCACT
CGAGCTCATGTCTTCCAGATCGACCCAAACACAAAGAAGAACTGGGTACCCACCAGCAAGCATGCAGTTA
CTGTGTCTTATTTCTATGACAGCACAAGGAATGTGTATAGGATAATCAGTTTAGACGGCTCAAAGGCAAT
AATAAATAGCACCATCACTCCAAACATGACATTTACTAAAACATCTCAAAAGTTTGGCCAATGGGCTGAT
AGCCGGGCAAACACTGTTTATGGACTGGGATTCTCCTCTGAGCATCATCTCTCAAAATTTGCAGAAAAGT
TTCAGGAATTTAAAGAAGCTGCTCGGCTGGCAAAGGAGAAGTCGCAGGAGAAGATGGAACTGACCAGTAC
CCCTTCACAGGAATCAGCAGGAGGAGATCTTCAGTCTCCTTTAACACCAGAAAGTATCAATGGGACAGAT
GATGAGAGAACACCCGATGTGACACAGAACTCAGAGCCAAGGGCTGAGCCAGCTCAGAATGCATTGCCAT
TTTCACATAGTGCCGGGGATCGAACCCAGGGCCTCTCTCATGCTAGTTCAGCCATCAGCAAACACTGGGA
GGCTGAACTAGCCACGCTCAAGGGGAACAATGCCAAGCTCACCGCAGCGCTGCTGGAGTCCACTGCCAAC
GTGAAGCAGTGGAAGCAACAGCTGGCTGCCTACCAGGAGGAGGCAGAGCGGCTGCACAAGCGGGTCACGG
AGCTGGAATGTGTTAGTAGTCAAGCAAACGCGGTGCACAGCCACAAGACAGAGCTGAGTCAGACAGTGCA
GGAGCTGGAAGAGACCCTAAAAGTAAAGGAAGAGGAAATAGAAAGATTAAAACAAGAAATTGATAACGCC
AGAGAACTTCAAGAACAGAGGGACTCTTTGACTCAGAAACTACAGGAAGTTGAGATT
