>Addgene plasmid #57280 | Dronpa-Homer1-N-18 | addgene partial sequence | sequence record 108726 | SV40pA-R 5'-GAAATTTGTGATGCTATTGC-3'
TAACAGTTACAACAACAATTGCATTCATTTTATGTTTCAGGTTCAGGGGGAGGTGTGGGAGGTTTTTTAA
AGCAAGTAAAACCTCTACAAATGTGGTATGGCTGATTATGATCTAGAGTCGCGGCCGCCTATCATTACTT
GGCCTGCCTCGGCAGCTCAGAATGCGCTTCGGCGTGCTCATGCAGATTAACATTACTGTAATCTTTGTCG
TGGCTTTTAATCTCAATGTGGTGGTCCACAAAGTGATAGTCTGGCAACTGGACAACCTTCTTAGCTTTAT
AAGTAGTTTTGAAGTCACATCGGTAATGGCCACCTCCTTCAAGCGACAGAGCCATGTTAACATCACCCTT
CAGCACTCCATCACGCACATACAATTTCTCAGTGGATGGCTCCCATTTCACAGTCCTCTTCTGCATAACT
GGACCATTGGCAGGAAAGTTCACACCATCAAATCGAATTTCATAGATATAACAGTCACCATCCAGGGTTA
TGTCGTTTGTCGCGTTACAAATGCCCCCGTCTTCGTAATTCATGCTTCGTTCCCAAGAGTAGCCCTCAGG
AAACGACTGCTTGAAATAGTCTACTATATTTTCTGGGTATTTGGCGAATACCCTGTTGCCGTAACAGAAC
ACAGTTGTCAAGATGTCATAGGCGAAAGGCAGAGGTCCGCCTTCTTTGACTTTAAGGTCCATACTCTGTT
TTCCCTCGAAAGGCTTCCCAAGGCCAACTCCTTCAATCGCGAACGGGTGTCCATTTACAGCGCCTTCCAT
ACGCAGCTTGATCTTCATGTCTGGTTTAATCACACTCACCATGGTGGCGACCGGTGGATCCCCTCCACTC
CCGGAGCCGCTAGAACCGCTGGACCCGCTGCATTCTAGTAGCTTGGCCAA
