[The description below was written by a language model from this plasmid's Addgene catalogue record.]
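Description:
Dronpa-Homer1-N-18 is a mammalian expression plasmid built on the Dronpa-N1 backbone (about 4.75 kb without the insert), an N1-style fusion vector in which a gene of interest is placed upstream of the fluorescent protein coding sequence. It is maintained in E. coli as a high-copy plasmid under kanamycin selection, and it carries a neomycin resistance marker so that transfected mammalian cells can be selected with G418. No feature table is provided with the record, so the origin of replication and other backbone elements are not itemised. The listed sequencing primers imply that an SV40 polyadenylation signal lies downstream of the expression cassette.

The insert is rat (Rattus norvegicus) Homer1, also known as Vesl-1, expressed from the CMV promoter for strong constitutive transcription in mammalian cells. Dronpa is fused to the C terminus of Homer1. The "N-18" in the name probably refers to this orientation and to an 18-residue linker between the two proteins, but the record does not explain the naming. Dronpa is a green fluorescent protein generally known for reversible photoswitching, and the record lists its excitation maximum at 503 nm and emission at 518 nm. Homer1 is a scaffolding adaptor protein, and the record gives the fusion's localization as "membrane adaptor". The construct therefore serves as a localization marker for live-cell fluorescence imaging of Homer1 distribution, and Dronpa's photoswitching could make it suitable for tracking or super-resolution approaches. The cloning method is recorded as unknown.
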