Addgene plasmid #57280: Dronpa-Homer1-N-18
Purpose: Localization: Membrane Adaptor, Excitation: 503, Emission: 518
Depositing lab: Michael Davidson. Depositing organization: Florida State University, Tallahassee.
Backbone
  Vector backbone: Dronpa-N1
  Backbone size w/o insert (bp): 4750
  Vector type: Mammalian Expression
  Selectable markers: Neomycin (select with G418)
Growth in bacteria
  Bacterial resistance: Kanamycin, 50 μg/mL
  Growth temperature: 37°C
  Growth strain: DH5alpha
  Copy number: High Copy
Gene/Insert
  Gene/Insert name: Homer1 (alt name: NM_031707.1)
  Species: R. norvegicus (rat)
  Entrez Gene: Homer1 (a.k.a. HOMER1F, Vesl-1)
  Promoter: CMV
  Tag / fusion protein: Dronpa (C terminal on backbone)
  Cloning method: Unknown
  Sequencing primers: 5′ CMV-F; 3′ SV40pA-R
Terms and licenses: Academic/Nonprofit Terms; Industry Terms
Depositor comments: . Excitation = 503; Emission = 518
How to cite: Dronpa-Homer1-N-18 was a gift from Michael Davidson (Addgene plasmid # 57280 ; http://n2t.net/addgene:57280 ; RRID:Addgene_57280)
